>Addgene plasmid #41067 | pTKIP-dhfr | depositor full sequence | sequence record 54399 | pTKIP-dhfr sequence 3726 bps
GCAGGATGCTGCTGGCTACCCTGTGGAACACCTACATCTGTATTAACGAAGCGCTGGCATTGACCCTGAG
TGATTTTTCTCTGGTCCCGCCGCATCCATACCGCCAGTTGTTTACCCTCACAACGTTCCAGTAACCGGGC
ATGTTCATCATCAGTAACCCGTATCGTGAGCATCCTCTCTCGTTTCATCGGTATCATTACCCCCATGAAC
AGAAATCCCCCTTACACGGAGGCATCAGTGACCAAACAGGAAAAAACCGCCCTTAACATGGCCCGCTTTA
TCAGAAGCCAGACATTAACGCTTCTGGAGAAACTCAACGAGCTGGACGCGGATGAACAGGCAGACATCTG
TGAATCGCTTCACGACCACGCTGATGAGCTTTACCGCAGCTGCCTCGCGCGTTTCGGTGATGACGGTGAA
AACCTCTGACACATGCAGCTCCCGGAGACGGTCACAGCTTGTCTGTAAGCGGATGCCGGGAGCAGACAAG
CCCGTCAGGGCGCGTCAGCGGGTGTTGGCGGGTGTCGGGGCGCAGCCATGACCCAGTCACGTAGCGATAG
CGGAGTGTATACTGGCTTAACTATGCGGCATCAGAGCAGATTGTACTGAGAGTGCACCATATGCGGTGTG
AAATACCGCACAGATGCGTAAGGAGAAAATACCGCATCAGGCGCTCTTCCGCTTCCTCGCTCACTGACTC
GCTGCGCTCGGTCGTTCGGCTGCGGCGAGCGGTATCAGCTCACTCAAAGGCGGTAATACGGTTATCCACA
GAATCAGGGGATAACGCAGGAAAGAACATGTGAGCAAAAGGCCAGCAAAAGGCCAGGAACCGTAAAAAGG
CCGCGTTGCTGGCGTTTTTCCATAGGCTCCGCCCCCCTGACGAGCATCACAAAAATCGACGCTCAAGTCA
GAGGTGGCGAAACCCGACAGGACTATAAAGATACCAGGCGTTTCCCCCTGGAAGCTCCCTCGTGCGCTCT
CCTGTTCCGACCCTGCCGCTTACCGGATACCTGTCCGCCTTTCTCCCTTCGGGAAGCGTGGCGCTTTCTC
ATAGCTCACGCTGTAGGTATCTCAGTTCGGTGTAGGTCGTTCGCTCCAAGCTGGGCTGTGTGCACGAACC
CCCCGTTCAGCCCGACCGCTGCGCCTTATCCGGTAACTATCGTCTTGAGTCCAACCCGGTAAGACACGAC
TTATCGCCACTGGCAGCAGCCACTGGTAACAGGATTAGCAGAGCGAGGTATGTAGGCGGTGCTACAGAGT
TCTTGAAGTGGTGGCCTAACTACGGCTACACTAGAAGGACAGTATTTGGTATCTGCGCTCTGCTGAAGCC
AGTTACCTTCGGAAAAAGAGTTGGTAGCTCTTGATCCGGCAAACAAACCACCGCTGGTAGCGGTGGTTTT
TTTGTTTGCAAGCAGCAGATTACGCGCAGAAAAAAAGGATCTCAAGAAGATCCTTTGATCTTTTCTACGG
GGTCTGACGCTCAGTGGAACGAAAACTCACGTTAAGGGATTTTGGTCATGAGATTATCAAAAAGGATCTT
CACCTAGATCCTTTTAAATTAAAAATGAAGTTTTAAATCAATCTAAAGTATATATGAGTAAACTTGGTCT
GACAGTTACCAATGCTTAATCAGTGAGGCACCTATCTCAGCGATCTGTCTATTTCGTTCATCCATAGTTG
CCTGACTCCCCGTCGTGTAGATAACTACGATACGGGAGGGCTTACCATCTGGCCCCAGTGCTGCAATGAT
ACCGCGAGACCCACGCTCACCGGCTCCAGATTTATCAGCAATAAACCAGCCAGCCGGAAGGGCCGAGCGC
AGAAGTGGTCCTGCAACTTTATCCGCCTCCATCCAGTCTATTAATTGTTGCCGGGAAGCTAGAGTAAGTA
GTTCGCCAGTTAATAGTTTGCGCAACGTTGTTGCCATTGCTGCAGGCATCGTGGTGTCACGCTCGTCGTT
TGGTATGGCTTCATTCAGCTCCGGTTCCCAACGATCAAGGCGAGTTACATGATCCCCCATGTTGTGCAAA
AAAGCGGTTAGCTCCTTCGGTCCTCCGATCGTTGTCAGAAGTAAGTTGGCCGCAGTGTTATCACTCATGG
TTATGGCAGCACTGCATAATTCTCTTACTGTCATGCCATCCGTAAGATGCTTTTCTGTGACTGGTGAGTA
CTCAACCAAGTCATTCTGAGAATAGTGTATGCGGCGACCGAGTTGCTCTTGCCCGGCGTCAACACGGGAT
AATACCGCGCCACATAGCAGAACTTTAAAAGTGCTCATCATTGGAAAACGTTCTTCGGGGCGAAAACTCT
CAAGGATCTTACCGCTGTTGAGATCCAGTTCGATGTAACCCACTCGTGCACCCAACTGATCTTCAGCATC
TTTTACTTTCACCAGCGTTTCTGGGTGAGCAAAAACAGGAAGGCAAAATGCCGCAAAAAAGGGAATAAGG
GCGACACGGAAATGTTGAATACTCATACTCTTCCTTTTTCAATATTATTGAAGCATTTATCAGGGTTATT
GTCTCATGAGCGGATACATATTTGAATGTATTTAGAAAAATAAACAAATAGGGGTTCCGCGCACATTTCC
CCGAAAAGTGCCACCTTAGGGATAACAGGGTAATTACGGCCCCAAGGTCCAAACGGTGAAGGTACCGGGC
CCCCCCTCGAGGTCGACGGTATCGATAAGCTTGATATCGAATTCCGAAGTTCCTATTCTCTAGAAAGTAT
AGGAACTTCAGGTCTGAAGAGGAGTTTACGTCCAGCCAAGCTAGCTTGGCTGCAGGTCGTCGAAATTCTA
CCGGGTAGGGGAGGCGCTTTTCCCAAGGCAGTCTGGAGCATGCGCTTTAGCAGCCCCGCTGGGCACTTGG
CGCTACACAAGTGGCCTCTGGCCTCGCACACATTCCACATCCACCGGTAGGCGCCAACCGGCTCCGTTCT
TTGGTGGCCCCTTCGCGCCACCTTCTACTCCTCCCCTAGTCAGGAAGTTCCCCCCCGCCCCGCAGCTCGC
GTCGTGCAGGACGTGACAAATGGAAGTAGCACGTCTCACTAGTCTCGTGCAGATGGACAGCACCGCTGAG
CAATGGAAGCGGGTAGGCCTTTGGGGCAGCGGCCAATAGCAGCTTTGCTCCTTCGCTTTCTGGGCTCAGA
GGCTGGGAAGGGGTGGGTCCGGGGGCGGGCTCAGGGGCGGGCTCAGGGGCGGGGCGGGCGCCCGAAGGTC
CTCCGGAGGCCCGGCATTCTGCACGCTTCAAAAGCGCACGTCTGCCGCGCTGTTCTCCTCTTCCTCATCT
CCGGGCCTTTCGACCTGCAGCCTGTTGACAATTAATCATCGGCATAGTATATCGGCATAGTATAATACGA
CAAGGTGAGGAACTAAACCATGGGTCAAAGTAGCGATGAAGCCAACGCTCCCGTTGCAGGGCAGTTTGCG
CTTCCCCTGAGTGCCACCTTTGGCTTAGGGGATCGCGTACGCAAGAAATCTGGTGCCGCTTGGCAGGGTC
AAGTCGTCGGTTGGTATTGCACAAAACTCACTCCTGAAGGCTATGCGGTCGAGTCCGAATCCCACCCAGG
CTCAGTGCAAATTTATCCTGTGGCTGCACTTGAACGTGTGGCCTAATGAGGGGATCAATTCTCTAGAGCT
CGCTGATCAGAAGTTCCTATTCTCTAGAAAGTATAGGAACTTCGATGGCGCCTCATCCCTGAAGCCAATA
GGGATAACAGGGTAAT
Features (pLannotate 1.2.2; 12 found; start..end, strand, type, name):
     87..197     -  CDS            mbeC (fragment): MBEC_ECOLX - Experimental evidence at protein level: Swiss-Prot protein existence level 1. Required for efficient mobilization of ColE1 plasmid and is thus essential to promote the specific transfer of the plasmid during conjugation. Probably functions by inducing DNA bending, helping the MbeA relaxase to melt the DNA around the nic site and cleave the phosphodiester bond. Binds specifically double-stranded DNA (dsDNA) containing the ColE1 oriT but does not recognize the inverted repeat (IR). From Escherichia coli.
    238..429     +  CDS            rop: Rop protein, which maintains plasmids at low copy number; rop
    531..671     +  misc_feature   bom: basis of mobility region from pBR322
    857..1445    -  rep_origin     ori: high-copy-number ColE1/pMB1/pBR322/pUC origin of replication
   1616..2476    -  CDS            AmpR: β-lactamase; bla; confers resistance to ampicillin, carbenicillin, and related antibiotics
   2477..2581    -  promoter       AmpR promoter: bla
   2651..2705    -  misc_feature   MCS (fragment): pBluescript multiple cloning site
   2706..2739    +  protein_bind   FRT (minimal): supports FLP-mediated excision but not integration (Turan and Bode, 2011) FLP recombinase from the Saccharomyces cerevisiae 2μ plasmid
   2803..3302    +  promoter       PGK promoter: mouse phosphoglycerate kinase 1 promoter
   3314..3361    +  promoter       EM7 promoter: synthetic bacterial promoter&nbsp
   3380..3616    +  CDS            TpR: E. coli plasmid-associated dihydrofolate reductase; dhfrIIb from plasmid R388; confers resistance to trimethoprim
   3650..3683    +  protein_bind   FRT (minimal): supports FLP-mediated excision but not integration (Turan and Bode, 2011) FLP recombinase from the Saccharomyces cerevisiae 2μ plasmid
