[The description below was written by a language model from this plasmid's Addgene catalogue record and pLannotate feature annotations shown in this document.]
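Description:
pTKIP-dhfr is a 3,726 bp empty-backbone bacterial plasmid from the pTKIP series, associated with a method for site-specific chromosomal integration of large synthetic constructs. It is maintained in E. coli (DH5alpha is the listed strain) on a ColE1/pMB1-type origin and is catalogued as high copy. The annotation nevertheless also detects pBR322-derived neighbouring elements: an intact rop gene, the bom (basis of mobility) region, and a fragment of the ColE1 mobilization gene mbeC. Plasmid selection is through AmpR (β-lactamase) driven by its native bla promoter.

The functional payload is a trimethoprim-resistance cassette. It consists of the type II dihydrofolate reductase gene (dhfrIIb from plasmid R388), preceded by a mouse PGK promoter and the synthetic bacterial EM7 promoter in tandem. EM7 provides expression in E. coli, while the PGK element is a eukaryotic promoter that typically accompanies such dual-promoter marker cassettes. The whole cassette is bracketed by two minimal FRT sites in the same orientation, so FLP recombinase can excise the marker after it has served its purpose, leaving a single FRT scar. A fragment of the pBluescript multiple cloning site lies immediately upstream of the first FRT site and is the likely place to add a sequence of interest next to the removable marker.

As far as the record supports, the plasmid serves as a donor scaffold. A user-supplied construct is cloned beside the FRT-flanked dhfr marker, integrants in the chromosome are selected on trimethoprim, and the marker can then be removed with FLP. The feature table does not annotate any homology arms, landing-pad sequences or nuclease recognition sites, so the integration mechanism cannot be detailed from this record.
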