Addgene plasmid #41067: pTKIP-dhfr
Purpose: (Empty Backbone)
Depositing lab: Edward Cox & Thomas Kuhlman. Depositing organization: Princeton University. Publication: Site-specific chromosomal integration of large synthetic constructs. Kuhlman TE, Cox EC. Nucleic Acids Res. 2010 Apr;38(6):e92. Epub 2010 Jan 4. 10.1093/nar/gkp1193 PubMed 20047970.
Backbone
  Vector backbone: pTKIP
  Backbone size (bp): 3726
  Selectable markers: Trimethoprim
Growth in bacteria
  Bacterial resistance: Ampicillin, 100 μg/mL
  Growth temperature: 37°C
  Growth strain: DH5alpha
  Copy number: High Copy
Terms and licenses: Academic/Nonprofit Terms; Industry Terms: Not Available to Industry
How to cite: pTKIP-dhfr was a gift from Edward Cox & Thomas Kuhlman (Addgene plasmid # 41067 ; http://n2t.net/addgene:41067 ; RRID:Addgene_41067)
