>Addgene plasmid #41067 | pTKIP-dhfr | addgene partial sequence | sequence record 58015 | Amp-R 5'-ATAATACCGCGCCACATAGC-3'
ATCATTGGAAAACGTTCTTCGGGGCGAAAACTCTCAAGGATCTTACCGCTGTTGAGATCCAGTTCGATGT
AACCCACTCGTGCACCCAACTGATCTTCAGCATCTTTTACTTTCACCAGCGTTTCTGGGTGAGCAAAAAC
AGGAAGGCAAAATGCCGCAAAAAAGGGAATAAGGGCGACACGGAAATGTTGAATACTCATACTCTTCCTT
TTTCAATATTATTGAAGCATTTATCAGGGTTATTGTCTCATGAGCGGATACATATTTGAATGTATTTAGA
AAAATAAACAAATAGGGGTTCCGCGCACATTTCCCCGAAAAGTGCCACCTTAGGGATAACAGGGTAATTA
CGGCCCCAAGGTCCAAACGGTGAAGGTACCGGGCCCCCCCTCGAGGTCGACGGTATCGATAAGCTTGATA
TCGAATTCCGAAGTTCCTATTCTCTAGAAAGTATAGGAACTTCAGGTCTGAAGAGGAGTTTACGTCCAGC
CAAGCTAGCTTGGCTGCAGGTCGTCGAAATTCTACCGGGTAGGGGAGGCGCTTTTCCCAAGGCAGTCTGG
AGCATGCGCTTTAGCAGCCCCGCTGGGCACTTGGCGCTACACAAGTGGCCTCTGGCCTCGCACACATTCC
ACATCCACCGGTAGGCGCCAACCGGCTCCGTTCTTTGGTGGCCCCTTCGCGCCACCTTCTACTCCTCCCC
TAGTCAGGAAGTTCCCCCCCGCCCCGCAGCTCGCGTCGTGCAGGACGTGACAAATGGAAGTAGCACGTCT
CACTAGTCTCGTGCAGATGGACAGCACCGCTGAGCAATGGAAGCGGGTAGGCCTTTGGGGCAGCGGCCAA
TAGCAGCTTTGCTCCTTCGCTTTCTGGGCTCAGAGGCTGGGAAGGGGTGGGTCCGGGGGCGGGCTCAGGG
GCGGGCTCAGGG
