>Addgene plasmid #41067 | pTKIP-dhfr | addgene partial sequence | sequence record 58204 | mPGK-F 5'-cattctgcacgcttcaaaag-3'
TCTTCCTCATCTCCGGGCCTTTCGACCTGCAGCCTGTTGACAATTAATCATCGGCATAGTATATCGGCAT
AGTATAATACGACAAGGTGAGGAACTAAACCATGGGTCAAAGTAGCGATGAAGCCAACGCTCCCGTTGCA
GGGCAGTTTGCGCTTCCCCTGAGTGCCACCTTTGGCTTAGGGGATCGCGTACGCAAGAAATCTGGTGCCG
CTTGGCAGGGTCAAGTCGTCGGTTGGTATTGCACAAAACTCACTCCTGAAGGCTATGCGGTCGAGTCCGA
ATCCCACCCAGGCTCAGTGCAAATTTATCCTGTGGCTGCACTTGAACGTGTGGCCTAATGAGGGGATCAA
TTCTCTAGAGCTCGCTGATCAGAAGTTCCTATTCTCTAGAAAGTATAGGAACTTCGATGGCGCCTCATCC
CTGAAGCCAATAGGGATAACAGGGTAATGCAGGATGCTGCTGGCTACCCTGTGGAACACCTACATCTGTA
TTAACGAAGCGCTGGCATTGACCCTGAGTGATTTTTCTCTGGTCCCGCCGCATCCATACCGCCAGTTGTT
TACCCTCACAACGTTCCAGTAACCGGGCATGTTCATCATCAGTAACCCGTATCGTGAGCATCCTCTCTCG
TTTCATCGGTATCATTACCCCCATGAACAGAAATCCCCCTTACACGGAGGCATCAGTGACCAAACAGGAA
AAAACCGCCCTTAACATGGCCCGCTTTATCAGAAGCCAGACATTAACGCTTCTGGAGAAACTCAACGAGC
TGGACGCGGATGAACAGGCAGACATCTGTGAATCGCTTCACGACCACGCTGATGAGCTTTACCGCAGCTG
CCTCGCGCGTT
